>Addgene plasmid #39431 | TAL2097 | depositor partial sequence | sequence record 49733 | TAL2097 sequence 1640 bps
GAACCTGACCCCAGACCAGGTAGTCGCAATCGCGTCGAACATTGGGGGAAAGCAAGCCCTGGAAACCGTG
CAAAGGTTGTTGCCGGTCCTTTGTCAAGACCACGGCCTTACACCGGAGCAAGTCGTGGCCATTGCAAATA
ATAACGGTGGCAAACAGGCTCTTGAGACGGTTCAGAGACTTCTCCCAGTTCTCTGTCAAGCCCACGGGCT
GACTCCCGATCAAGTTGTAGCGATTGCGAATAACAATGGAGGGAAACAAGCATTGGAGACTGTCCAACGG
CTCCTTCCCGTGTTGTGTCAAGCCCACGGTTTGACGCCTGCACAAGTGGTCGCCATCGCCTCGAATGGCG
GCGGTAAGCAGGCGCTGGAAACAGTACAGCGCCTGCTGCCTGTACTGTGCCAGGATCATGGACTGACCCC
AGACCAGGTAGTCGCAATCGCGAACAATAATGGGGGAAAGCAAGCCCTGGAAACCGTGCAAAGGTTGTTG
CCGGTCCTTTGTCAAGACCACGGCCTTACACCGGAGCAAGTCGTGGCCATTGCAAATAATAACGGTGGCA
AACAGGCTCTTGAGACGGTTCAGAGACTTCTCCCAGTTCTCTGTCAAGCCCACGGGCTGACTCCCGATCA
AGTTGTAGCGATTGCGTCGCATGACGGAGGGAAACAAGCATTGGAGACTGTCCAACGGCTCCTTCCCGTG
TTGTGTCAAGCCCACGGTTTGACGCCTGCACAAGTGGTCGCCATCGCCTCCAATATTGGCGGTAAGCAGG
CGCTGGAAACAGTACAGCGCCTGCTGCCTGTACTGTGCCAGGATCATGGACTGACCCCAGACCAGGTAGT
CGCAATCGCGTCAAACGGAGGGGGAAAGCAAGCCCTGGAAACCGTGCAAAGGTTGTTGCCGGTCCTTTGT
CAAGACCACGGCCTTACACCGGAGCAAGTCGTGGCCATTGCATCCCACGACGGTGGCAAACAGGCTCTTG
AGACGGTTCAGAGACTTCTCCCAGTTCTCTGTCAAGCCCACGGGCTGACTCCCGATCAAGTTGTAGCGAT
TGCGAATAACAATGGAGGGAAACAAGCATTGGAGACTGTCCAACGGCTCCTTCCCGTGTTGTGTCAAGCC
CACGGTTTGACGCCTGCACAAGTGGTCGCCATCGCCAGCCATGATGGCGGTAAGCAGGCGCTGGAAACAG
TACAGCGCCTGCTGCCTGTACTGTGCCAGGATCATGGACTGACCCCAGACCAGGTAGTCGCAATCGCGTC
ACATGACGGGGGAAAGCAAGCCCTGGAAACCGTGCAAAGGTTGTTGCCGGTCCTTTGTCAAGACCACGGC
CTTACACCGGAGCAAGTCGTGGCCATTGCATCCCACGACGGTGGCAAACAGGCTCTTGAGACGGTTCAGA
GACTTCTCCCAGTTCTCTGTCAAGCCCACGGGCTGACTCCCGATCAAGTTGTAGCGATTGCGTCCAACGG
TGGAGGGAAACAAGCATTGGAGACTGTCCAACGGCTCCTTCCCGTGTTGTGTCAAGCCCACGGTTTGACG
CCTGCACAAGTGGTCGCCATCGCCAGCCATGATGGCGGTAAGCAGGCGCTGGAAACAGTACAGCGCCTGC
TGCCTGTACTGTGCCAGGATCATGGACTGA
