>Addgene plasmid #39431 | TAL2097 | addgene partial sequence | sequence record 52598 | JDS-TALEN-F 5'-TAGGGGTCGGTAAACAGTGG-3'
CTGATGTGGCGGGTGAGCTTAGGGGGCCTCCGCTCCAGCTCGACACCGGGCAGCTGCTGAAGATCGCGAA
GAGAGGGGGAGTAACAGCGGTAGAGGCAGTGCACGCCTGGCGCAATGCGCTCACCGGGGCCCCCTTGAAC
CTGACCCCAGACCAGGTAGTCGCAATCGCGTCGAACATTGGGGGAAAGCAAGCCCTGGAAACCGTGCAAA
GGTTGTTGCCGGTCCTTTGTCAAGACCACGGCCTTACACCGGAGCAAGTCGTGGCCATTGCAAATAATAA
CGGTGGCAAACAGGCTCTTGAGACGGTTCAGAGACTTCTCCCAGTTCTCTGTCAAGCCCACGGGCTGACT
CCCGATCAAGTTGTAGCGATTGCGAATAACAATGGAGGGAAACAAGCATTGGAGACTGTCCAACGGCTCC
TTCCCGTGTTGTGTCAAGCCCACGGTTTGACGCCTGCACAAGTGGTCGCCATCGCCTCGAATGGCGGCGG
TAAGCAGGCGCTGGAAACAGTACAGCGCCTGCTGCCTGTACTGTGCCAGGATCATGGACTGACCCCAGAC
CAGGTAGTCGCAATCGCGAACAATAATGGGGGAAAGCAAGCCCTGGAAACCGTGCAAAGGTTGTTGCCGG
TCCTTTGTCAAGACCACGGCCTTACACCGGAGCAAGTCGTGGCCATTGCAAATAATAACGGTGGCAAACA
GGCTCTTGAGACGGTTCAGAGACTTCTCCCAGTTCTCTGTCAAGCCCACGGGCTGACTCCCGATCAAGTT
GTAGCGATTGCGTCGCATGACGGAGGGAAACAAGCATTGGAGACTGTCCAACGGCTCCTTCCCGTGTTGT
GTCAAGCCCACGGTTTGACGCCTGCACAAGTGGTCGCCATCGCCTCCAATATTGGCGGTAAGCAGGCGCT
GGAAACAGTACAGCGCCTGCTGCCTGTACTGTGCCAGGATCATGGA
