[The description below was written by a language model from this plasmid's Addgene catalogue record.]
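Description:
TAL2097 is a mammalian expression plasmid encoding the right-hand monomer of a TALE nuclease pair directed against the eGFP reporter gene (insert name eGFP-TALEN-37-Right). It is built on the JDS74 backbone, a roughly 6.4 kb TALEN expression vector, into which an approximately 1.6 kb array of TAL effector repeats was cloned through BsmBI sites that were destroyed in the process. The plasmid is maintained in E. coli as a high-copy construct under ampicillin selection. The record gives no feature table, so the specific origin of replication and polyadenylation signal are not stated.

Expression is driven by the CMV promoter for use in mammalian cells. The vector type also lists T7, indicating a T7 promoter that would allow in vitro transcription of the coding sequence. The backbone supplies the flanking parts of the fusion protein: an N-terminal 3X Flag tag for detection, and a C-terminal wild-type FokI nuclease domain. The inserted repeat array determines DNA-binding specificity for a defined 18-nucleotide half-site noted by the depositor. Because FokI cleaves only as a dimer, this construct is meant to be co-delivered with the matching left-hand TALEN, so that the two monomers bind on either side of a spacer and introduce a double-strand break.

The plasmid comes from work describing FLASH assembly of TALENs for high-throughput genome editing, where eGFP-targeted nucleases fit reporter-disruption assays of nuclease activity. The catalogue lists the insert species as human, although the target is the eGFP gene. The depositor cautions that the repetitive TALE array is prone to recombination during propagation and recommends checking the plasmid by diagnostic restriction digest before use.
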