Addgene plasmid #39431: TAL2097
Depositing lab: Keith Joung. Depositing organization: Massachusetts General Hospital. Publication: FLASH assembly of TALENs for high-throughput genome editing. Reyon D, Tsai SQ, Khayter C, Foden JA, Sander JD, Joung JK. Nat Biotechnol. 2012 Apr 8. doi: 10.1038/nbt.2170. PubMed 22484455.
Backbone
  Vector backbone: JDS74
  Backbone manufacturer: Joung lab (Addgene Plasmid # 32288)
  Backbone size w/o insert (bp): 6447
  Vector type: Mammalian Expression ; T7
Growth in bacteria
  Bacterial resistance: Ampicillin, 100 μg/mL
  Growth temperature: 37°C
  Growth strain: XL1 Blue
  Copy number: High Copy
Gene/Insert
  Gene/Insert name: eGFP-TALEN-37-Right
  Species: H. sapiens (human)
  Insert size (bp): 1640
  Promoter: CMV
  Tag / fusion protein: 3X Flag (N terminal on backbone); WT FOKI (C terminal on backbone)
  Cloning method: Restriction Enzyme; 5′ cloning site BsmBI (destroyed during cloning); 3′ cloning site BsmBI (destroyed during cloning)
  Sequencing primers: 5′ CMV-F
Terms and licenses: Academic/Nonprofit Terms; Industry Terms: Not Available to Industry
Depositor comments: Target binding site: TAGGTGGCATCGCCCTCG To reduce the chance of recombination in this plasmid, do not grow in liquid culture for more than 12-14 hours. It is strongly recommended that users perform a diagnostic digest to verify this plasmid prior to use. For example, a double digest of the plasmid with BamHI and KpnI should result in two bands at 2.3kb and 5.8kb
How to cite: TAL2097 was a gift from Keith Joung (Addgene plasmid # 39431 ; http://n2t.net/addgene:39431 ; RRID:Addgene_39431)
